>Addgene plasmid #207054 | ClhN-P1K-3VSV-Atg8(L55W T56A V61W R65A)-MET15 | addgene full sequence | sequence record 424593 | Addgene NGS Result
GAACGCGGCCGCCAGCTGAAGCTTCGTACGCTGCAGGTCGTGGGATTCCTGGGTTAATTAACATCGAATT
CACTTTGGTCATCCTTCACAGTGATGAATCATACTTGAAGGATGTAGAAGCCTTGAAAAACTACATTATC
GAGGAATTAAATGTTCGTGATGTTGTTATCACCTCCGATGAGGCAAAATATGGTGTTGAGTATAAAGCAG
TTGCTGATTGGCCTGTATTGGGTAAGAAGTTGAAAAAAGACGCAAAGAAGGTTAAAGATGCCCTACCATC
AGTCACTTCTGAGCAAGTACGGGAATATTTGGAAAGCGGAAAGTTGGAGGTTGCCGGTATTGAACTGGTT
AAAGGAGATTTGAATGCTATTAGAGGCTTGCCAGAATCTGCTGTCCAAGCTGGACAAGAAACCAGAACCG
ACCAAGACGTGTTAATCATCATGGATACAAATATTTACTCTGAACTAAAGAGTGAAGGTCTCGCAAGAGA
GCTGGTCAACAGAATCCAAAAATTGAGAAAGAAGTGTGGTTTGGAAGCCACCGACGATGTTTTAGTGGAG
TACGAATTAGTTAAAGATACTATCGACTTTGAAGCCATTGTCAAAGAACATTTTGATATGTTAAGCAAGA
CCTGTAGATCCGACATTGCCAAATATGACGGCTCAAAGACAGACCCAATTGGTGATGAAGAACAATCTAT
TAATGACACCATTTTCAAATTAAAAGTGTTCAAATTATGAAAACAACTCATATAAATACGTACAAATTTT
TCTCTACTCGAAGTGATATAGATGTATATGTGTAAGTTTACGTTTAAGTTAGAGTCATGTAATGCTAACT
GTCTCCACCGATAATGTTGTATAATACCCGTGAAATCATAGCACATGATATATCATCACCCGGAGGCCGG
TTATTTTCGGCGGCGGCAAAAATATTTGGTATAATTATGGAAATACAAAAAGGGGAACCATTAAAGGTTG
AGGAGGGGATTGATAAGAGAATCTAATAATTGTAAAGTTGAGAAAATCATAATAAAATAATTACTAGAGA
CATGAAGTCTGCTAGCGGATACACCGATATCGAGATGAACCGTTTGGGTAAGGGCTACACTGACATTGAA
ATGAATCGTTTGGGTAAGGGCTACACTGACATTGAAATGAATCGTTTGGGTAAGCCTAGGATGAAGTCTA
CATTTAAGTCTGAATATCCATTTGAAAAAAGGAAGGCGGAGTCGGAGAGGATTGCTGACAGGTTCAAGAA
TAGGATACCTGTGATTTGCGAAAAAGCTGAAAAGTCAGATATTCCAGAGATTGATAAGCGTAAATATCTA
GTTCCTGCTGACTGGGCGGTAGGGCAATTTTGGTATGTTATAGCGAAGAGAATTATGCTACCCCCTGAGA
AGGCCATCTTCATTTTTGTCAATGATACTTTGCCACCTACTGCGGCGTTGATGTCTGCCATATATCAAGA
ACACAAGGATAAGGACGGGTTTTTGTATGTCACTTACTCAGGAGAAAATACATTTGGCAGGTAGTCTTTT
ATATGAAAAGAAATGAAGCGTTAACATCTAAAATCGAAATTATAGGGACTCATTAGCCATCTATTGTTCC
AGTATAAGAATGTTTACATAAAAAATTCGAAAAAAAAAGATAAAATAAGGGAAAAATATATATATATTCA
TTAAGAAGTTTTGTACACAACCCGGGTGAGGCGCGCCACTTCTAAATAAGCGAATTTCTTATGATTTATG
ATTTTTATTATTAAATAAGTTATAAAAAAAATAAGTGTATACAAATTTTAAAGTGACTCTTAGGTTTTAA
AACGAAAATTCTTATTCTTGAGTAACTCTTTCCTGTAGGTCAGGTTGCTTTCTCAGGTATAGTATGAGGT
CGCTCTTATTGACCACACCTCTACCGGCAGATCCGCTAGGGATAACAGGGTAATATCTGCAGGTCGACAA
CCCTTAATATAACTTCGTATAATGTATGCTATACGAAGTTATTAGGTCTAGATGCGAATTAACACTGTTC
TTTGATGTTAGAACAATTTAGGTTCAAAGTACGAGTCACGACATGTAACAAGGGAAAAAAAGGATATTCA
TTTCAATAAAGTTCGTTTTATAAAAGTATAGTACTTGTGAGAGAAAGTAGGTTTATACATAATTTTACAA
CTCATTACGCACACTCATGGTTTTTGGCCAGCGAAAACAGTTTCAAAAGATTGCTGGAAGTCTGCAATAA
TGTCATCAATAAATTCGATACCAACAGAGACACGAATTAAGTCCTTGGTAACACCAGATGCCAACTTTTC
TTTGTCATTTAATTGTTTGTGGGTAGTGAAGTATGGAGCAATGACTAAGGTCTTGGCATCACCAACATTG
GCCAAGTTAGAGGCAAGCTTTAAATTGTCAACAACTTGAGCACCAGAAAGTTTGAATGGGTCAGTTTCCT
TGTCGGCATTTGGTAAGTCTTTTACACCGAAAGATAAGACACCACCGAAACCGTTAGATAGATACTTCTT
AGCATTTTCATGATGAGAATGAGATGCTAAACCAGGGTATGAAACCCAAGATACGTATGGGGATTGTTCT
AACCATTTGGCTAACTTCAATGCATTTTCACCGTGTCTTTCAGCTCTCAAAGATAATGTTTCAACACCTT
GTAGTAGCAAGAAAGAGGCAAATGGGTTCATCAATGGACCCAAATCTCTTAATAGTTCAGTTCTAACATG
AACGATGTATGCCAAGTTACCGTAGGCTTCATTGTAGATAGTACCGTGATATCCTTCGGCAGGTTGAGAG
AATTGAGGGAACTTTTCTGGGTAGTCCTTCCATGGGAACTTACCAGAGTCAACAATAATACCACCGATAG
TAGTACCATGACCACCAATCCATTTGGTAGCAGAATGTGTTACAATATCAGCACCGTATTTAATTGGCTG
ACAGAAGTAACCACCGGCACCAAATGTGTTGTCAACGACAACTGGAATACCGTGTTTGTGAGCAATTGCA
ACAATTTTTTCAAAATCCGGAACATTGTACTTTGGATTACCAATGGTTTCCAAATAAACAGCCTTGGTTC
TTTCATCAAAGACCTTTTCGAATTCTTCTGGATTGTCACCTTCAACAAATCTAGCCTCGATACCAAATCT
TTTGAACGAGATTTTGAACTGGTTATAAGTACCACCGTATAAGTAAGAAGTGGAAACGATGTTGTCACCA
GTGTGTGCCAAACCTTGGATGGCAAGGGTTTGAGCGGCTTGACCGGAGGAAACAGCCAAAGCAGCAGCAC
CACCTTCTAAAGCAGCAATTCTTTCTTCCAAAACATTACTGGTTGGGTTTTGGAAACGGGAATAGACGTA
ACCTGGAACTTCTAGACCAAACAATTGCGAACCATGCTTAGAGTTTTCGAAAACATAAGAAGTGGTGGCG
TAAATTGGTACAGCTCTGGATCTGTGAGCATTGTCACCAGGGTTCTCTTGGCCGGCGTGTAGTTGAACAG
TATCGAAATGAGATGGCATTGTATGGATGGGGGTAATAGAATTGTATCTATGTATCTGACGACCCTGTAT
TACACGAAGGAAATAGTAGATGAAAAGACAAGAGAGCAAGAAAAAGGAAAAACTTCCTTTCTAACAGACG
CTTTACTTAACCTTATATATATCTTATTTTTTTCATCGAGCGTGTTCAATTGGACAAGGTGCCACCTTTT
CGACACTTCGGTTATTATGTTACACAGTTTTCATGAGGATGGCGCCTTGACTAACTTAATTAGTCATTTG
CCAACCACCACAGTTCCCCAATATCGACAGCTTCACGTGCCATTTGCCATTTTGCGATCATGTGACCTCA
AGAGAAAAAGCAAAAAATAATGAGAGCTAAGGGATTCGAACCCTTGCATCCGAAGATATCAGAGATTTTA
GAGGTTAAATCCACCTAAATCTGACGCCTTAAACCACTCGGCCAAACTCCCATTGTATGTTGGAAGAATT
GGATTTAAATGGAGCTCTCGAGAACCCTTAATATAACTTCGTATAATGTATGCTATACGAAGTTATTAGG
TGATATCAGATCCACTAGTGGCCTATGCGGCCGCGGATCTGCCGGTCTCCCTATAGTGAGTCGTATTAAT
TTCGATAAGCCAGGTTAACCTGCATTAATGAATCGGCCAACGCGCGGGGAGAGGCGGTTTGCGTATTGGG
CGCTCTTCCGCTTCCTCGCTCACTGACTCGCTGCGCTCGGTCGTTCGGCTGCGGCGAGCGGTATCAGCTC
ACTCAAAGGCGGTAATACGGTTATCCACAGAATCAGGGGATAACGCAGGAAAGAACATGTGAGCAAAAGG
CCAGCAAAAGGCCAGGAACCGTAAAAAGGCCGCGTTGCTGGCGTTTTTCCATAGGCTCCGCCCCCCTGAC
GAGCATCACAAAAATCGACGCTCAAGTCAGAGGTGGCGAAACCCGACAGGACTATAAAGATACCAGGCGT
TTCCCCCTGGAAGCTCCCTCGTGCGCTCTCCTGTTCCGACCCTGCCGCTTACCGGATACCTGTCCGCCTT
TCTCCCTTCGGGAAGCGTGGCGCTTTCTCATAGCTCACGCTGTAGGTATCTCAGTTCGGTGTAGGTCGTT
CGCTCCAAGCTGGGCTGTGTGCACGAACCCCCCGTTCAGCCCGACCGCTGCGCCTTATCCGGTAACTATC
GTCTTGAGTCCAACCCGGTAAGACACGACTTATCGCCACTGGCAGCAGCCACTGGTAACAGGATTAGCAG
AGCGAGGTATGTAGGCGGTGCTACAGAGTTCTTGAAGTGGTGGCCTAACTACGGCTACACTAGAAGAACA
GTATTTGGTATCTGCGCTCTGCTGAAGCCAGTTACCTTCGGAAAAAGAGTTGGTAGCTCTTGATCCGGCA
AACAAACCACCGCTGGTAGCGGTGGTTTTTTTGTTTGCAAGCAGCAGATTACGCGCAGAAAAAAAGGATC
TCAAGAAGATCCTTTGATCTTTTCTACGGGGTCTGACGCTCAGTGGAACGAAAACTCACGTTAAGGGATT
TTGGTCATGAGATTATCAAAAAGGATCTTCACCTAGATCCTTTTAAATTAAAAATGAAGTTTTAAATCAA
TCTAAAGTATATATGAGTAAACTTGGTCTGACAGTTACCAATGCTTAATCAGTGAGGCACCTATCTCAGC
GATCTGTCTATTTCGTTCATCCATAGTTGCCTGACTCCCCGTCGTGTAGATAACTACGATACGGGAGGGC
TTACCATCTGGCCCCAGTGCTGCAATGATACCGCGAGACCCACGCTCACCGGCTCCAGATTTATCAGCAA
TAAACCAGCCAGCCGGAAGGGCCGAGCGCAGAAGTGGTCCTGCAACTTTATCCGCCTCCATCCAGTCTAT
TAATTGTTGCCGGGAAGCTAGAGTAAGTAGTTCGCCAGTTAATAGTTTGCGCAACGTTGTTGCCATTGCT
ACAGGCATCGTGGTGTCACGCTCGTCGTTTGGTATGGCTTCATTCAGCTCCGGTTCCCAACGATCAAGGC
GAGTTACATGATCCCCCATGTTGTGCAAAAAAGCGGTTAGCTCCTTCGGTCCTCCGATCGTTGTCAGAAG
TAAGTTGGCCGCAGTGTTATCACTCATGGTTATGGCAGCACTGCATAATTCTCTTACTGTCATGCCATCC
GTAAGATGCTTTTCTGTGACTGGTGAGTACTCAACCAAGTCATTCTGAGAATAGTGTATGCGGCGACCGA
GTTGCTCTTGCCCGGCGTCAATACGGGATAATACCGCGCCACATAGCAGAACTTTAAAAGTGCTCATCAT
TGGAAAACGTTCTTCGGGGCGAAAACTCTCAAGGATCTTACCGCTGTTGAGATCCAGTTCGATGTAACCC
ACTCGTGCACCCAACTGATCTTCAGCATCTTTTACTTTCACCAGCGTTTCTGGGTGAGCAAAAACAGGAA
GGCAAAATGCCGCAAAAAAGGGAATAAGGGCGACACGGAAATGTTGAATACTCATACTCTTCCTTTTTCA
ATATTATTGAAGCATTTATCAGGGTTATTGTCTCATGAGCGGATACATATTTGAATGTATTTAGAAAAAT
AAACAAATAGGGGTTCCGCGCACATTTCCCCGAAAAGTGCCACCTGACGTCTAAGAAACCATTATTATCA
TGACATTAACCTATAAAAATAGGCGTATCACGAGGCCCTTTCGTCTCGCGCGTTTCGGTGATGACGGTGA
AAACCTCTGACACATGCAGCTCCCGGAGACGGTCACAGCTTGTCTGTAAGCGGATGCCGGGAGCAGACAA
GCCCGTCAGGGCGCGTCAGCGGGTGTTGGCGGGTGTCGGGGCTGGCTTAACTATGCGGCATCAGAGCAGA
TTGTACTGAGAGTGCACCATATGGACATATTGTCGTTAGAACGCGGCTACAATTAATACATAACCTTATG
TATCATACACATACGATTTAGGTGACACTATA
Features (pLannotate 1.2.2; 16 found; start..end, strand, type, name):
     72..737     +  CDS            ILS1 (fragment): SYIC_YEAST - Experimental evidence at protein level: Swiss-Prot protein existence level 1. From Saccharomyces cerevisiae (strain ATCC 204508 / S288c) (Baker's yeast).
   1181..1531    +  CDS            ATG8: ATG8_YEAST - Also known as APG8, AUT7, CVT5. Experimental evidence at protein level: Swiss-Prot protein existence level 1. Ubiquitin-like modifier involved in cytoplasm to vacuole transport (Cvt) vesicles and autophagosomes formation. With ATG4, mediates the delivery of the vesicles and autophagosomes to the vacuole via the microtubule cytoskeleton. Required for selective autophagic degradation of the nucleus (nucleophagy) as well as for mitophagy which contributes to regulate mitochondrial quantity and quality by eliminating the mitochondria to a basal level to fulfill cellular energy require
   1730..1917    +  terminator     ADH1 terminator: S. cerevisiae ADH1; transcription terminator for the S. cerevisiae alcohol dehydrogenase 1 (ADH1) gene
   1969..2002    -  protein_bind   loxP: Cre-mediated recombination occurs in the 8-bp core sequence (GCATACAT). Cre recombinase
   2185..3519    -  CDS            MET17: O-acetylserine and O-acetylhomoserine sulfhydrylase, required for sulfur amino acid synthesis; S. cerevisiae MET17 MET15; MET25
   3520..3870    -  promoter       MET17 promoter: S. cerevisiae MET17; expression is repressed by methionine; MET15; MET25
   3870..3970    -  ncRNA          tRNA: Accession: RF00005 - tRNA
   4023..4056    -  protein_bind   loxP: Cre-mediated recombination occurs in the 8-bp core sequence (GCATACAT). Cre recombinase
   4110..4128    -  promoter       T7 promoter: promoter for bacteriophage T7 RNA polymerase
   4150..4203    -  CDS            lacI (fragment): lac repressor; lacI; The lac repressor binds to the lac operator to inhibit transcription in E. coli. This inhibition can be relieved by adding lactose or isopropyl-β-D-thiogalactopyranoside (IPTG).
   4386..4974    -  rep_origin     ori: high-copy-number ColE1/pMB1/pBR322/pUC origin of replication
   5145..6005    -  CDS            AmpR: β-lactamase; bla; confers resistance to ampicillin, carbenicillin, and related antibiotics
   6006..6110    -  promoter       AmpR promoter: bla
   6205..6240    +  CDS            rop (fragment): Rop protein, which maintains plasmids at low copy number; rop
   6342..6393    +  misc_feature   bom (fragment): basis of mobility region from pBR322
   6456..2       +  promoter       SP6 promoter (across the origin): promoter for bacteriophage SP6 RNA polymerase
