[The description below was written by a language model from this plasmid's Addgene catalogue record and pLannotate feature annotations shown in this document.]
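Description:
ClhN-P1K-3VSV-Atg8(L55W T56A V61W R65A)-MET15 is a 6,472 nt yeast expression plasmid carrying a mutant form of the Saccharomyces cerevisiae autophagy gene ATG8. It is propagated in E. coli through a high-copy ColE1/pUC-type origin with ampicillin selection (AmpR under its own bla promoter). Selection in yeast relies on the MET15 (MET17/MET25) auxotrophic marker, which encodes O-acetylhomoserine sulfhydrylase and is present with its native promoter. The marker cassette is flanked by two loxP sites in the same orientation, so Cre recombinase could in principle excise it. No yeast replication origin or centromere is annotated, which would be consistent with an integrating design, but the record does not state how the plasmid is maintained in yeast.

The payload is the ATG8 coding sequence bearing four substitutions (L55W, T56A, V61W, R65A) and an N-terminal 3xVSV epitope tag for immunodetection, followed by the ADH1 transcription terminator. The tag itself is not separately annotated but presumably lies in the unannotated stretch just upstream of the ATG8 CDS. The promoter is not explicitly identified. The annotated fragment of ILS1 lies upstream of the insert, which suggests that genomic sequence 5' of ATG8, possibly including its native promoter ("P1K" in the name), was carried over, though this is an inference. Residual SP6 and T7 promoters and small lacI, rop and bom fragments are backbone remnants.

Atg8 is a ubiquitin-like modifier required for autophagosome and Cvt vesicle formation. This plasmid was deposited to express the tagged point mutant in yeast, in connection with work on Hfl1-dependent recruitment of Atg8 to the vacuolar membrane. The record does not state the functional effect of the mutations.
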