Addgene plasmid #207054: ClhN-P1K-3VSV-Atg8(L55W T56A V61W R65A)-MET15
Purpose: Expression of 3VSV-Atg8 point mutant. Uses auxotrophic marker MET15(Saccharomyces cerevisiae).
Depositing lab: Zhiping Xie. Depositing organization: Shanghai Jiao Tong University. Publication: Membrane recruitment of Atg8 by Hfl1 facilitates turnover of vacuolar membrane proteins in yeast cells approaching stationary phase. He CW, Cui XF, Ma SJ, Xu Q, Ran YP, Chen WZ, Mu JX, Li H, Zhu J, Gong Q, Xie Z. BMC Biol. 2021 Jun 4;19(1):117. doi: 10.1186/s12915-021-01048-7. PubMed 34088313.
Backbone
  Vector backbone: ClhN-P1K-3VSV-Atg8-MET15
  Vector type: Yeast Expression
Growth in bacteria
  Bacterial resistance: Ampicillin, 100 μg/mL
  Growth temperature: 37°C
  Growth strain: DH5alpha
  Copy number: High Copy
Gene/Insert
  Gene/Insert name: ATG8
  Species: S. cerevisiae (budding yeast)
  Mutation: L55W T56A V61W R65A
  Tag / fusion protein: 3xVSV (N terminal on insert)
  Cloning method: Gibson Cloning
Terms and licenses: Academic/Nonprofit Terms; Industry Terms: Not Available to Industry
How to cite: ClhN-P1K-3VSV-Atg8(L55W T56A V61W R65A)-MET15 was a gift from Zhiping Xie (Addgene plasmid # 207054 ; http://n2t.net/addgene:207054 ; RRID:Addgene_207054)
